>Addgene plasmid #119091 | SNX10-PX (1-201) | addgene full sequence | sequence record 275995 | Addgene NGS Result
CCCCTATACTAGGTTATTGGAAAATTAAGGGCCTTGTGCAACCCACTCGACTTCTTTTGGAATATCTTGA
AGAAAAATATGAAGAGCATTTGTATGAGCGCGATGAAGGTGATAAATGGCGAAACAAAAAGTTTGAATTG
GGTTTGGAGTTTCCCAATCTTCCTTATTATATTGATGGTGATGTTAAATTAACACAGTCTATGGCCATCA
TACGTTATATAGCTGACAAGCACAACATGTTGGGTGGTTGTCCAAAAGAGCGTGCAGAGATTTCAATGCT
TGAAGGAGCGGTTTTGGATATTAGATACGGTGTTTCGAGAATTGCATATAGTAAAGACTTTGAAACTCTC
AAAGTTGATTTTCTTAGCAAGCTACCTGAAATGCTGAAAATGTTCGAAGATCGTTTATGTCATAAAACAT
ATTTAAATGGTGATCATGTAACCCATCCTGACTTCATGTTGTATGACGCTCTTGATGTTGTTTTATACAT
GGACCCAATGTGCCTGGATGCGTTCCCAAAATTAGTTTGTTTTAAAAAACGTATTGAAGCTATCCCACAA
ATTGATAAGTACTTGAAATCCAGCAAGTATATAGCATGGCCTTTGCAGGGCTGGCAAGCCACGTTTGGTG
GTGGCGACCATCCTCCAAAATCGGATCTGGTTCCGCGTGGATCCATGTTTCCGGAACAGCAAAAAGAAGA
ATTTGTGAGCGTGTGGGTGCGTGACCCGCGTATTCAAAAAGAAGATTTCTGGCATTCGTATATTGACTAT
GAAATTTGCATCCATACCAACTCCATGTGTTTTACCATGAAAACGTCATGCGTGCGTCGCCGTTACCGCG
AATTTGTTTGGCTGCGCCAGCGTCTGCAATCGAATGCGCTGCTGGTGCAACTGCCGGAACTGCCGAGCAA
GAACCTGTTTTTCAACATGAACAACCGCCAGCACGTTGACCAGCGCCGTCAAGGCCTGGAAGATTTTCTG
CGTAAGGTCCTGCAGAACGCACTGCTGCTGAGCGACAGCTCTCTGCACCTGTTTCTGCAATCGCACCTGA
ATAGCGAAGATATTGAAGCTTGTGTCTCTGGCCAGACCAAATATAGTGTGGAAGAAGCGATCCATAAGTT
TGCCCTGATGAACCGCCGTTTCCCGGAAGAAGATGAAGAAGGTAAAAAGGAAAACGATATCGACTACGAT
TCTGAAAGTTCCTCATCGGGCCTGGGTCATAGCTCTGATGACAGTTCCTCACACGGTTGCAAAGTTAACA
CGGCACCGCAGGAAAGCTAACTCGAGCGGCCGCATCGTGACTGACTGACGATCTGCCTCGCGCGTTTCGG
TGATGACGGTGAAAACCTCTGACACATGCAGCTCCCGGAGACGGTCACAGCTTGTCTGTAAGCGGATGCC
GGGAGCAGACAAGCCCGTCAGGGCGCGTCAGCGGGTGTTGGCGGGTGTCGGGGCGCAGCCATGACCCAGT
CACGTAGCGATAGCGGAGTGTATAATTCTTGAAGACGAAAGGGCCTCGTGATACGCCTATTTTTATAGGT
TAATGTCATGATAATAATGGTTTCTTAGACGTCAGGTGGCACTTTTCGGGGAAATGTGCGCGGAACCCCT
ATTTGTTTATTTTTCTAAATACATTCAAATATGTATCCGCTCATGAGACAATAACCCTGATAAATGCTTC
AATAATATTGAAAAAGGAAGAGTATGAGTATTCAACATTTCCGTGTCGCCCTTATTCCCTTTTTTGCGGC
ATTTTGCCTTCCTGTTTTTGCTCACCCAGAAACGCTGGTGAAAGTAAAAGATGCTGAAGATCAGTTGGGT
GCACGAGTGGGTTACATCGAACTGGATCTCAACAGCGGTAAGATCCTTGAGAGTTTTCGCCCCGAAGAAC
GTTTTCCAATGATGAGCACTTTTAAAGTTCTGCTATGTGGCGCGGTATTATCCCGTGTTGACGCCGGGCA
AGAGCAACTCGGTCGCCGCATACACTATTCTCAGAATGACTTGGTTGAGTACTCACCAGTCACAGAAAAG
CATCTTACGGATGGCATGACAGTAAGAGAATTATGCAGTGCTGCCATAACCATGAGTGATAACACTGCGG
CCAACTTACTTCTGACAACGATCGGAGGACCGAAGGAGCTAACCGCTTTTTTGCACAACATGGGGGATCA
TGTAACTCGCCTTGATCGTTGGGAACCGGAGCTGAATGAAGCCATACCAAACGACGAGCGTGACACCACG
ATGCCTGCAGCAATGGCAACAACGTTGCGCAAACTATTAACTGGCGAACTACTTACTCTAGCTTCCCGGC
AACAATTAATAGACTGGATGGAGGCGGATAAAGTTGCAGGACCACTTCTGCGCTCGGCCCTTCCGGCTGG
CTGGTTTATTGCTGATAAATCTGGAGCCGGTGAGCGTGGGTCTCGCGGTATCATTGCAGCACTGGGGCCA
GATGGTAAGCCCTCCCGTATCGTAGTTATCTACACGACGGGGAGTCAGGCAACTATGGATGAACGAAATA
GACAGATCGCTGAGATAGGTGCCTCACTGATTAAGCATTGGTAACTGTCAGACCAAGTTTACTCATATAT
ACTTTAGATTGATTTAAAACTTCATTTTTAATTTAAAAGGATCTAGGTGAAGATCCTTTTTGATAATCTC
ATGACCAAAATCCCTTAACGTGAGTTTTCGTTCCACTGAGCGTCAGACCCCGTAGAAAAGATCAAAGGAT
CTTCTTGAGATCCTTTTTTTCTGCGCGTAATCTGCTGCTTGCAAACAAAAAAACCACCGCTACCAGCGGT
GGTTTGTTTGCCGGATCAAGAGCTACCAACTCTTTTTCCGAAGGTAACTGGCTTCAGCAGAGCGCAGATA
CCAAATACTGTCCTTCTAGTGTAGCCGTAGTTAGGCCACCACTTCAAGAACTCTGTAGCACCGCCTACAT
ACCTCGCTCTGCTAATCCTGTTACCAGTGGCTGCTGCCAGTGGCGATAAGTCGTGTCTTACCGGGTTGGA
CTCAAGACGATAGTTACCGGATAAGGCGCAGCGGTCGGGCTGAACGGGGGGTTCGTGCACACAGCCCAGC
TTGGAGCGAACGACCTACACCGAACTGAGATACCTACAGCGTGAGCTATGAGAAAGCGCCACGCTTCCCG
AAGGGAGAAAGGCGGACAGGTATCCGGTAAGCGGCAGGGTCGGAACAGGAGAGCGCACGAGGGAGCTTCC
AGGGGGAAACGCCTGGTATCTTTATAGTCCTGTCGGGTTTCGCCACCTCTGACTTGAGCGTCGATTTTTG
TGATGCTCGTCAGGGGGGCGGAGCCTATGGAAAAACGCCAGCAACGCGGCCTTTTTACGGTTCCTGGCCT
TTTGCTGGCCTTTTGCTCACATGTTCTTTCCTGCGTTATCCCCTGATTCTGTGGATAACCGTATTACCGC
CTTTGAGTGAGCTGATACCGCTCGCCGCAGCCGAACGACCGAGCGCAGCGAGTCAGTGAGCGAGGAAGCG
GAAGAGCGCCTGATGCGGTATTTTCTCCTTACGCATCTGTGCGGTATTTCACACCGCATAAATTCCGACA
CCATCGAATGGCGCAAAACCTTTCGCGGTATGGCATGATAGCGCCCGGAAGAGAGTCAATTCAGGGTGGT
GAATGTGAAACCAGTAACGTTATACGATGTCGCAGAGTATGCCGGTGTCTCTTATCAGACCGTTTCCCGC
GTGGTGAACCAGGCCAGCCACGTTTCTGCGAAAACGCGGGAAAAAGTGGAAGCGGCGATGGCGGAGCTGA
ATTACATTCCCAACCGCGTGGCACAACAACTGGCGGGCAAACAGTCGTTGCTGATTGGCGTTGCCACCTC
CAGTCTGGCCCTGCACGCGCCGTCGCAAATTGTCGCGGCGATTAAATCTCGCGCCGATCAACTGGGTGCC
AGCGTGGTGGTGTCGATGGTAGAACGAAGCGGCGTCGAAGCCTGTAAAGCGGCGGTGCACAATCTTCTCG
CGCAACGCGTCAGTGGGCTGATCATTAACTATCCGCTGGATGACCAGGATGCCATTGCTGTGGAAGCTGC
CTGCACTAATGTTCCGGCGTTATTTCTTGATGTCTCTGACCAGACACCCATCAACAGTATTATTTTCTCC
CATGAAGACGGTACGCGACTGGGCGTGGAGCATCTGGTCGCATTGGGTCACCAGCAAATCGCGCTGTTAG
CGGGCCCATTAAGTTCTGTCTCGGCGCGTCTGCGTCTGGCTGGCTGGCATAAATATCTCACTCGCAATCA
AATTCAGCCGATAGCGGAACGGGAAGGCGACTGGAGTGCCATGTCCGGTTTTCAACAAACCATGCAAATG
CTGAATGAGGGCATCGTTCCCACTGCGATGCTGGTTGCCAACGATCAGATGGCGCTGGGCGCAATGCGCG
CCATTACCGAGTCCGGGCTGCGCGTTGGTGCGGATATCTCGGTAGTGGGATACGACGATACCGAAGACAG
CTCATGTTATATCCCGCCGTTAACCACCATCAAACAGGATTTTCGCCTGCTGGGGCAAACCAGCGTGGAC
CGCTTGCTGCAACTCTCTCAGGGCCAGGCGGTGAAGGGCAATCAGCTGTTGCCCGTCTCACTGGTGAAAA
GAAAAACCACCCTGGCGCCCAATACGCAAACCGCCTCTCCCCGCGCGTTGGCCGATTCATTAATGCAGCT
GGCACGACAGGTTTCCCGACTGGAAAGCGGGCAGTGAGCGCAACGCAATTAATGTAAGTTAGCTCACTCA
TTAGGCACCCCAGGCTTTACACTTTATGCTTCCGGCTCGTATGTTGTGTGGAATTGTGAGCGGATAACAA
TTTCACACAGGAAACAGCTATGACCATGATTACGGATTCACTGGCCGTCGTTTTACAACGTCGTGACTGG
GAAAACCCTGGCGTTACCCAACTTAATCGCCTTGCAGCACATCCCCCTTTCGCCAGCTGGCGTAATAGCG
AAGAGGCCCGCACCGATCGCCCTTCCCAACAGTTGCGCAGCCTGAATGGCGAATGGCGCTTTGCCTGGTT
TCCGGCACCAGAAGCGGTGCCGGAAAGCTGGCTGGAGTGCGATCTTCCTGAGGCCGATACTGTCGTCGTC
CCCTCAAACTGGCAGATGCACGGTTACGATGCGCCCATCTACACCAACGTGACCTATCCCATTACGGTCA
ATCCGCCGTTTGTTCCCACGGAGAATCCGACGGGTTGTTACTCGCTCACATTTAATGTTGATGAAAGCTG
GCTACAGGAAGGCCAGACGCGAATTATTTTTGATGGCGTTGGAATTAGCTTATCGACTGCACGGTGCACC
AATGCTTCTGGCGTCAGGCAGCCATCGGAAGCTGTGGTATGGCTGTGCAGGTCGTAAATCACTGCATAAT
TCGTGTCGCTCAAGGCGCACTCCCGTTCTGGATAATGTTTTTTGCGCCGACATCATAACGGTTCTGGCAA
ATATTCTGAAATGAGCTGTTGACAATTAATCATCGGCTCGTATAATGTGTGGAATTGTGAGCGGATAACA
ATTTCACACAGGAAACAGTATTCATGT
Features (pLannotate 1.2.2; 17 found; start..end, strand, type, name):
    675..1277    +  CDS            SNX10: SNX10_HUMAN - Experimental evidence at protein level: Swiss-Prot protein existence level 1. Probable phosphoinositide-binding protein involved in protein sorting and membrane trafficking in endosomes. Plays a role in cilium biogenesis through regulation of the transport and the localization of proteins to the cilium. Required for the localization to the cilium of V-ATPase subunit ATP6V1D and ATP6V0D1, and RAB8A. Involved in osteoclast differentiation and therefore bone resorption. From Homo sapiens (Human).
   1313..1352    +  CDS            rop (fragment): Rop protein, which maintains plasmids at low copy number; rop
   1454..1494    +  misc_feature   bom (fragment): basis of mobility region from pBR322
   1599..1703    +  promoter       AmpR promoter: bla
   1704..2564    +  CDS            AmpR: β-lactamase; bla; confers resistance to ampicillin, carbenicillin, and related antibiotics
   2735..3323    +  rep_origin     ori: high-copy-number ColE1/pMB1/pBR322/pUC origin of replication
   3509..3560    -  misc_feature   bom (fragment): basis of mobility region from pBR322
   3567..3644    +  promoter       lacI promoter: lacI
   3645..4727    +  CDS            lacI: lac repressor; lacI; The lac repressor binds to the lac operator to inhibit transcription in E. coli. This inhibition can be relieved by adding lactose or isopropyl-β-D-thiogalactopyranoside (IPTG).
   4740..4761    +  protein_bind   CAP binding site: CAP binding activates transcription in the presence of cAMP. E. coli catabolite activator protein
   4776..4806    +  promoter       lac promoter: promoter for the E. coli lac operon
   4814..4830    +  protein_bind   lac operator: The lac repressor binds to the lac operator to inhibit transcription in E. coli. This inhibition can be relieved by adding lactose or isopropyl-β-D-thiogalactopyranoside (IPTG). lac repressor encoded by lacI
   4850..5023    +  CDS            lacZα: LacZα fragment of β-galactosidase; lacZ fragment
   5287..5403    -  CDS            yciV (fragment): RNAAM_ECOLI - Also known as trpH From Escherichia coli (strain K12).
   5479..5507    +  promoter       tac promoter: strong E. coli promoter; hybrid between the trp and lac UV5 promoters
   5515..5531    +  protein_bind   lac operator: The lac repressor binds to the lac operator to inhibit transcription in E. coli. This inhibition can be relieved by adding lactose or isopropyl-β-D-thiogalactopyranoside (IPTG). lac repressor encoded by lacI
   5554..650     +  CDS            GST26_SCHJA (across the origin): Experimental evidence at protein level: Swiss-Prot protein existence level 1. GST isoenzymes appear to play a central role in the parasite detoxification system. Other functions are also suspected including a role in increasing the solubility of haematin in the parasite gut. From Schistosoma japonicum (Blood fluke).
