[The description below was written by a language model from this plasmid's Addgene catalogue record and pLannotate feature annotations shown in this document.]
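Description:
SNX10-PX (1-201) is a bacterial expression plasmid built on the pGEX4T2 backbone for producing human sorting nexin 10 (SNX10) in E. coli as a glutathione S-transferase fusion. The insert, cloned between BamHI and XhoI sites that both remain intact, encodes residues 1–201 of SNX10. This span contains the phox homology (PX) domain, and the 603-nt annotated coding region corresponds to all 201 residues. SNX10 is annotated as a probable phosphoinositide-binding protein involved in endosomal sorting and membrane trafficking, cilium biogenesis and osteoclast differentiation.

Expression is driven by the tac promoter, a strong trp/lac hybrid followed by a lac operator. The plasmid also carries lacI with its own promoter, so transcription is repressed until it is induced with IPTG or lactose. Immediately downstream of the promoter, the Schistosoma japonicum GST coding sequence (which spans the numbering origin of the 5,557-nt sequenced record) sits upstream of SNX10, giving an N-terminal GST tag that allows affinity purification on glutathione resin. The plasmid is propagated through a ColE1/pMB1-type origin and selected with ampicillin through the bla (β-lactamase) gene and its promoter. The remaining annotations are backbone remnants typical of pGEX vectors: a lac promoter/operator with a lacZα fragment, and short fragments of rop, bom and yciV.

According to the record, the construct is intended for bacterial production of the SNX10 PX domain. It was deposited as part of a study that classified human PX domains by their phosphoinositide binding specificities, which suggests the recombinant protein was used for lipid-binding and related biochemical analyses.
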