Addgene plasmid #119091: SNX10-PX (1-201)
Purpose: Bacterial expression of human phox homology (PX) domain, SNX10-PX (1-201)
Depositing lab: Brett Collins. Depositing organization: University of Queensland. Publication: Classification of the human phox homology (PX) domains based on their phosphoinositide binding specificities. Chandra M, Chin YK, Mas C, Feathers JR, Paul B, Datta S, Chen KE, Jia X, Yang Z, Norwood SJ, Mohanty B, Bugarcic A, Teasdale RD, Henne WM, Mobli M, Collins BM. Nat Commun. 2019 Apr 4;10(1):1528. doi: 10.1038/s41467-019-09355-y. PubMed 30948714.
Backbone
  Vector backbone: pGEX4T2
  Vector type: Bacterial Expression
Growth in bacteria
  Bacterial resistance: Ampicillin, 100 μg/mL
  Growth temperature: 37°C
  Growth strain: DH5alpha
  Copy number: Unknown
Gene/Insert
  Gene/Insert name: SNX10-PX (1-201)
  Species: H. sapiens (human)
  Entrez Gene: SNX10 (a.k.a. MGC33054)
  Promoter: tac
  Tag / fusion protein: GST (N terminal on backbone)
  Cloning method: Restriction Enzyme; 5′ cloning site BamHI (not destroyed); 3′ cloning site XhoI (not destroyed)
  Sequencing primers: 5′ pGEX5
Terms and licenses: Academic/Nonprofit Terms; Industry Terms: Not Available to Industry
Depositor comments: Amino Acid Sequence: MFPEQQKEEFVSVWVRDPRIQKEDFWHSYIDYEICIHTNSMCFTMKTSCVRRRYREFVWLRQRLQSNALLVQLPELPSKNLFFNMNNRQHVDQRRQGLEDFLRKVLQNALLLSDSSLHLFLQSHLNSEDIEACVSGQTKYSVEEAIHKFALMNRRFPEEDEEGKKENDIDYDSESSSSGLGHSSDDSSSHGCKVNTAPQES
How to cite: SNX10-PX (1-201) was a gift from Brett Collins (Addgene plasmid # 119091 ; http://n2t.net/addgene:119091 ; RRID:Addgene_119091)
